Addgene plasmid #164496: pETM10 with rat FL Annexin A11
Purpose: For bacterial expression of rat His-tagged FL Annexin A11
Depositing lab: Anni Vedeler. Depositing organization: University of Bergen. Publication: Structure of the ALS Mutation Target Annexin A11 Reveals a Stabilising N-Terminal Segment. Lillebostad PAG, Raasakka A, Hjellbrekke SJ, Patil S, Rostbo T, Hollas H, Sakya SA, Szigetvari PD, Vedeler A, Kursula P. Biomolecules. 2020 Apr 24;10(4). pii: biom10040660. doi: 10.3390/biom10040660. PubMed 32344647.
Backbone
  Vector backbone: pET
  Backbone manufacturer: Gunter Stier
  Vector type: Bacterial Expression
Growth in bacteria
  Bacterial resistance: Kanamycin, 50 μg/mL
  Growth temperature: 37°C
  Growth strain: DH5alpha
  Copy number: Low Copy
Gene/Insert
  Gene/Insert name: rat FL Annexin A11
  Species: R. norvegicus (rat)
  Insert size (bp): 1500
  Entrez Gene: Anxa11
  Promoter: T7
  Tag / fusion protein: His (N terminal on insert)
  Cloning method: Restriction Enzyme; 5′ cloning site NcoI (not destroyed); 3′ cloning site Acc65I (not destroyed)
  Sequencing primers: 5′ Unknown
Resource information
  A portion of this plasmid was derived from a plasmid made by: The cDNAs were obtained by us by using PC12 cells, RT-PCR and specific primers. The cDNAs are inserted in the pETM10 vector between the NcoI and Acc65I (Kpn) sites. The vector, pETM10, is an EMBL vector, which was a generous gift from its maker, Gunter Stier.
Terms and licenses: Academic/Nonprofit Terms; Industry Terms: Not Available to Industry
How to cite: pETM10 with rat FL Annexin A11 was a gift from Anni Vedeler (Addgene plasmid # 164496 ; http://n2t.net/addgene:164496 ; RRID:Addgene_164496)
