[The description below was written by a language model from this plasmid's Addgene catalogue record and pLannotate feature annotations shown in this document.]
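Description:
pETM10 with rat FL Annexin A11 is a 6,820 bp bacterial expression plasmid built on pETM10, an EMBL-derived member of the pET family, for producing His-tagged full-length rat Annexin A11 in E. coli. It is selected with kanamycin through an aph(3')-Ia KanR gene. It replicates from a ColE1/pBR322-type origin accompanied by the bom region and the rop gene, consistent with its catalogue listing as low copy. An f1 origin is also present, along with remnants of the pBR322 tetracycline resistance gene that are only fragments and not expected to be functional.

The expression cassette follows the standard pET layout: a T7 promoter immediately followed by a lac operator, the strong T7 gene 10 ribosome binding site, a short N-terminal polyhistidine tag, and then the Anxa11 coding sequence of about 1.5 kb, which spans the numbering origin of the sequence record. The cDNA was obtained by RT-PCR from PC12 cells and inserted between the NcoI and Acc65I sites, both retained. The automated annotation matches the insert to the mouse Annexin A11 protein entry, which reflects homology; the catalogue states the species is rat. A lacI gene with its own promoter supplies the repressor, so transcription depends on a host providing T7 RNA polymerase and is induced with IPTG. Downstream of the insert the table also detects a second His-tag fragment and a short T7 gene 10-derived fragment before the T7 terminator. These look like vector-derived sequences, and the record does not indicate that they are part of the expressed protein. The associated publication concerns the structure of Annexin A11, a target of ALS mutations, so the plasmid likely serves for recombinant production and affinity purification of the protein for structural and biophysical work.
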