Features (pLannotate 1.2.2; 20 found; start..end, strand, type, name):
   1549..1566    +  CDS            9xHis (fragment): 9xHis affinity tag
   1576..1625    +  CDS            SET1 (fragment): solubility-enhancement tag derived from T7 phage gene 10B
   1633..1680    +  terminator     T7 terminator: transcription terminator for bacteriophage T7 RNA polymerase
   1717..2145    +  rep_origin     f1 ori (sequence partly withheld): f1 bacteriophage origin of replication; arrow indicates direction of (+) strand synthesis
   2198..2255    +  promoter       AmpR promoter (fragment): bla
   2264..3079    -  CDS            KanR: aminoglycoside phosphotransferase; aph(3')-Ia; confers resistance to kanamycin in bacteria or G418 (Geneticin®) in eukaryotes
   3201..3789    +  rep_origin     ori: high-copy-number ColE1/pMB1/pBR322/pUC origin of replication
   3975..4114    -  misc_feature   bom: basis of mobility region from pBR322
   4216..4407    -  CDS            rop: Rop protein, which maintains plasmids at low copy number; rop
   4424..4804    +  CDS            YPB1_ECOLX: Protein predicted: Swiss-Prot protein existence level 4. From Escherichia coli.
   4876..5167    -  CDS            TcR (fragment): tetracycline efflux protein; tet; confers resistance to tetracycline
   5182..5203    -  protein_bind   CAP binding site: CAP binding activates transcription in the presence of cAMP. E. coli catabolite activator protein
   5216..6298    -  CDS            lacI: lac repressor; lacI; The lac repressor binds to the lac operator to inhibit transcription in E. coli. This inhibition can be relieved by adding lactose or isopropyl-β-D-thiogalactopyranoside (IPTG).
   6299..6376    -  promoter       lacI promoter: lacI
   6384..6663    -  CDS            TcR (fragment): tetracycline efflux protein; tet; confers resistance to tetracycline
   6685..6703    +  promoter       T7 promoter: promoter for bacteriophage T7 RNA polymerase
   6704..6728    +  protein_bind   lac operator: The lac repressor binds to the lac operator to inhibit transcription in E. coli. This inhibition can be relieved by adding lactose or isopropyl-β-D-thiogalactopyranoside (IPTG). lac repressor encoded by lacI
   6743..6765    +  RBS            RBS: efficient ribosome binding site from bacteriophage T7 gene 10 (Olins and Rangwala, 1989)
   6778..6796    +  CDS            7xHis (fragment): 6xHis affinity tag
   6805..1493    +  CDS            Anxa11 (across the origin): ANX11_MOUSE - Also known as Anx11. Experimental evidence at protein level: Swiss-Prot protein existence level 1. Required for midbody formation and completion of the terminal phase of cytokinesis (By similarity). Binds specifically to calcyclin in a calcium-dependent manner. From Mus musculus (Mouse).
>Addgene plasmid #164496 | pETM10 with rat FL Annexin A11 | addgene full sequence | sequence record 328545 | Addgene NGS Result
ATCCACCACCTGCTGGTGGCTACCCTCCAGGTGCACCAGGTGGTGCTCCCTGGGGAGGTGCTAGCTACCC
TCCTCCCAGCATGCCCCCTATCGGGCTGGATAACGTGGCCAACTATGCAGGGCAGTTCAACCAGGACTAC
CTCTCGGGCATGGCAGCCAACATGTCTGGAACATTCGGAGGAGCCAACGTGCCAAACATGTATCCTGGGG
CTCCTGGAGGTGGCTATCCTCCAGTCCCTCCTGGTGGCTTTGGGCAGCCCCCTCCTGCCCAGCAGCCTGT
CCCTCCTTATGGAATGTATCCACCGCCAGGAGGAAACCCACCTCCTGGGATGCCCTCATACCCAGCATAC
CCAGGGGCCCCGGTGCCAGGCCAGCCTATGCCACCCCCTGGGCAGCAGCCCCCAGGAGCCTATCCTGGAC
AGCCTCCAATGACCTATCCTGGGCAGTCACCAATGCCACCCCCTGGGCAGCAGCCAGTGCCAAGTTACCC
AGGATACTCAGGATCCAGTACCATCACCCCGGCTGTGCCTCCAGCTCAGTTTGGAAACAGAGGCACCATC
ACCGATGCTTCTGGATTTGACCCCTTGCGAGATGCTGAGGTCCTGCGGAAGGCTATGAAGGGCTTCGGAA
CGGATGAACAGGCCATTATCGACTGCCTAGGGAGCCGGTCCAACAAGCAGCGGCAGCAGATCCTGCTGTC
CTTCAAGACGGCCTATGGCAAGGATCTGATCAAAGACCTAAAGTCAGAGCTGTCAGGAAACTTCGAGAAG
ACTATCCTGGCCCTGATGAAGACCCCGGTCCTGTTTGATGTCTATGAGATAAAGGAAGCTATCAAGGGGG
CTGGTACTGATGAAGCCTGCCTGATTGAGATCCTGGCTTCCCGAAGTAACGAGCACATCCGGGAGCTAAA
CAGAGCCTACAAAACAGAGTTCAAAAAGACTTTGGAGGAGGCCATTCGAAGTGACACATCAGGACACTTC
CAGAGACTCCTCATCTCTCTCTCTCAGGGAAACCGTGATGAAAGCACAAACGTGGACATGTCCCTTGTCC
AGAGAGATGTCCAGGAGCTGTACGCAGCTGGGGAGAACCGCCTGGGAACAGATGAATCCAAGTTCAACGC
AATTCTGTGCTCCCGGAGCCGGGCCCACCTCGTGGCAGTTTTCAACGAGTATCAGAGGATGACAGGCCGA
GACATCGAGAAGAGCATCTGCCGGGAGATGTCTGGGGACCTGGAGCAGGGCATGCTGGCTGTGGTGAAAT
GCCTCAAGAACACCCCTGCCTTCTTTGCCGAAAGGCTCAACAAGGCTATGAGGGGAGCAGGAACAAAAGA
CCGGACCCTGATTCGCATCATGGTGTCTCGAAGCGAGCTTGACCTGCTGGATATCCGAGCAGAGTATAAG
CGGATGTACGGCAAGTCACTGTACCACGATATCACGGGAGACACTTCTGGGGATTATCGGAAGATCCTGC
TGAAGATCTGTGGTGGCAACGACTGAGGTACCGGATCCGAATTCGAGCTCCGTCGACAAGCTTGCGGCCG
CACTCGAGCACCACCACCACCACCACTGAGATCCGGCTGCTAACAAAGCCCGAAAGGAAGCTGAGTTGGC
TGCTGCCACCGCTGAGCAATAACTAGCATAACCCCTTGGGGCCTCTAAACGGGTCTTGAGGGGTTTTTTG
CTGAAAGGAGGAACTATATCCGGATTGGCGAATGGG
[124 nt withheld, positions 1717-1840]
C
[91 nt withheld, positions 1842-1932]
A
[49 nt withheld, positions 1934-1982]
CCTTTGACGTTGGAGTCCACGTTCTTT
[37 nt withheld, positions 2010-2046]
ACCCTATCTCGGTCTATTCTTTTGATTTATAAGGGATTTTGCCGATTTCGGCCTATTGGTTAAAAAATGA
GCTGATTTAACAAAAATTTAACGCGAATTTTAACAAAATATTAACGCTTACAATTTAGGTGGCACTTTTC
GGGGAAATGTGCGCGGAACCCCTATTTGTTTATTTTTCTAAATACATTCAAATATGTATCCGCTCATGAA
TTAATTCTTAGAAAAACTCATCGAGCATCAAATGAAACTGCAATTTATTCATATCAGGATTATCAATACC
ATATTTTTGAAAAAGCCGTTTCTGTAATGAAGGAGAAAACTCACCGAGGCAGTTCCATAGGATGGCAAGA
TCCTGGTATCGGTCTGCGATTCCGACTCGTCCAACATCAATACAACCTATTAATTTCCCCTCGTCAAAAA
TAAGGTTATCAAGTGAGAAATCACCATGAGTGACGACTGAATCCGGTGAGAATGGCAAAAGTTTATGCAT
TTCTTTCCAGACTTGTTCAACAGGCCAGCCATTACGCTCGTCATCAAAATCACTCGCATCAACCAAACCG
TTATTCATTCGTGATTGCGCCTGAGCGAGACGAAATACGCGATCGCTGTTAAAAGGACAATTACAAACAG
GAATCGAATGCAACCGGCGCAGGAACACTGCCAGCGCATCAACAATATTTTCACCTGAATCAGGATATTC
TTCTAATACCTGGAATGCTGTTTTCCCGGGGATCGCAGTGGTGAGTAACCATGCATCATCAGGAGTACGG
ATAAAATGCTTGATGGTCGGAAGAGGCATAAATTCCGTCAGCCAGTTTAGTCTGACCATCTCATCTGTAA
CATCATTGGCAACGCTACCTTTGCCATGTTTCAGAAACAACTCTGGCGCATCGGGCTTCCCATACAATCG
ATAGATTGTCGCACCTGATTGCCCGACATTATCGCGAGCCCATTTATACCCATATAAATCAGCATCCATG
TTGGAATTTAATCGCGGCCTAGAGCAAGACGTTTCCCGTTGAATATGGCTCATAACACCCCTTGTATTAC
TGTTTATGTAAGCAGACAGTTTTATTGTTCATGACCAAAATCCCTTAACGTGAGTTTTCGTTCCACTGAG
CGTCAGACCCCGTAGAAAAGATCAAAGGATCTTCTTGAGATCCTTTTTTTCTGCGCGTAATCTGCTGCTT
GCAAACAAAAAAACCACCGCTACCAGCGGTGGTTTGTTTGCCGGATCAAGAGCTACCAACTCTTTTTCCG
AAGGTAACTGGCTTCAGCAGAGCGCAGATACCAAATACTGTCCTTCTAGTGTAGCCGTAGTTAGGCCACC
ACTTCAAGAACTCTGTAGCACCGCCTACATACCTCGCTCTGCTAATCCTGTTACCAGTGGCTGCTGCCAG
TGGCGATAAGTCGTGTCTTACCGGGTTGGACTCAAGACGATAGTTACCGGATAAGGCGCAGCGGTCGGGC
TGAACGGGGGGTTCGTGCACACAGCCCAGCTTGGAGCGAACGACCTACACCGAACTGAGATACCTACAGC
GTGAGCTATGAGAAAGCGCCACGCTTCCCGAAGGGAGAAAGGCGGACAGGTATCCGGTAAGCGGCAGGGT
CGGAACAGGAGAGCGCACGAGGGAGCTTCCAGGGGGAAACGCCTGGTATCTTTATAGTCCTGTCGGGTTT
CGCCACCTCTGACTTGAGCGTCGATTTTTGTGATGCTCGTCAGGGGGGCGGAGCCTATGGAAAAACGCCA
GCAACGCGGCCTTTTTACGGTTCCTGGCCTTTTGCTGGCCTTTTGCTCACATGTTCTTTCCTGCGTTATC
CCCTGATTCTGTGGATAACCGTATTACCGCCTTTGAGTGAGCTGATACCGCTCGCCGCAGCCGAACGACC
GAGCGCAGCGAGTCAGTGAGCGAGGAAGCGGAAGAGCGCCTGATGCGGTATTTTCTCCTTACGCATCTGT
GCGGTATTTCACACCGCAATGGTGCACTCTCAGTACAATCTGCTCTGATGCCGCATAGTTAAGCCAGTAT
ACACTCCGCTATCGCTACGTGACTGGGTCATGGCTGCGCCCCGACACCCGCCAACACCCGCTGACGCGCC
CTGACGGGCTTGTCTGCTCCCGGCATCCGCTTACAGACAAGCTGTGACCGTCTCCGGGAGCTGCATGTGT
CAGAGGTTTTCACCGTCATCACCGAAACGCGCGAGGCAGCTGCGGTAAAGCTCATCAGCGTGGTCGTGAA
GCGATTCACAGATGTCTGCCTGTTCATCCGCGTCCAGCTCGTTGAGTTTCTCCAGAAGCGTTAATGTCTG
GCTTCTGATAAAGCGGGCCATGTTAAGGGCGGTTTTTTCCTGTTTGGTCACTGATGCCTCCGTGTAAGGG
GGATTTCTGTTCATGGGGGTAATGATACCGATGAAACGAGAGAGGATGCTCACGATACGGGTTACTGATG
ATGAACATGCCCGGTTACTGGAACGTTGTGAGGGTAAACAACTGGCGGTATGGATGCGGCGGGACCAGAG
AAAAATCACTCAGGGTCAATGCCAGCGCTTCGTTAATACAGATGTAGGTGTTCCACAGGGTAGCCAGCAG
CATCCTGCGATGCAGATCCGGAACATAATGGTGCAGGGCGCTGACTTCCGCGTTTCCAGACTTTACGAAA
CACGGAAACCGAAGACCATTCATGTTGTTGCTCAGGTCGCAGACGTTTTGCAGCAGCAGTCGCTTCACGT
TCGCTCGCGTATCGGTGATTCATTCTGCTAACCAGTAAGGCAACCCCGCCAGCCTAGCCGGGTCCTCAAC
GACAGGAGCACGATCATGCGCACCCGTGGGGCCGCCATGCCGGCGATAATGGCCTGCTTCTCGCCGAAAC
GTTTGGTGGCGGGACCAGTGACGAAGGCTTGAGCGAGGGCGTGCAAGATTCCGAATACCGCAAGCGACAG
GCCGATCATCGTCGCGCTCCAGCGAAAGCGGTCCTCGCCGAAAATGACCCAGAGCGCTGCCGGCACCTGT
CCTACGAGTTGCATGATAAAGAAGACAGTCATAAGTGCGGCGACGATAGTCATGCCCCGCGCCCACCGGA
AGGAGCTGACTGGGTTGAAGGCTCTCAAGGGCATCGGTCGAGATCCCGGTGCCTAATGAGTGAGCTAACT
TACATTAATTGCGTTGCGCTCACTGCCCGCTTTCCAGTCGGGAAACCTGTCGTGCCAGCTGCATTAATGA
ATCGGCCAACGCGCGGGGAGAGGCGGTTTGCGTATTGGGCGCCAGGGTGGTTTTTCTTTTCACCAGTGAG
ACGGGCAACAGCTGATTGCCCTTCACCGCCTGGCCCTGAGAGAGTTGCAGCAAGCGGTCCACGCTGGTTT
GCCCCAGCAGGCGAAAATCCTGTTTGATGGTGGTTAACGGCGGGATATAACATGAGCTGTCTTCGGTATC
GTCGTATCCCACTACCGAGATATCCGCACCAACGCGCAGCCCGGACTCGGTAATGGCGCGCATTGCGCCC
AGCGCCATCTGATCGTTGGCAACCAGCATCGCAGTGGGAACGATGCCCTCATTCAGCATTTGCATGGTTT
GTTGAAAACCGGACATGGCACTCCAGTCGCCTTCCCGTTCCGCTATCGGCTGAATTTGATTGCGAGTGAG
ATATTTATGCCAGCCAGCCAGACGCAGACGCGCCGAGACAGAACTTAATGGGCCCGCTAACAGCGCGATT
TGCTGGTGACCCAATGCGACCAGATGCTCCACGCCCAGTCGCGTACCGTCTTCATGGGAGAAAATAATAC
TGTTGATGGGTGTCTGGTCAGAGACATCAAGAAATAACGCCGGAACATTAGTGCAGGCAGCTTCCACAGC
AATGGCATCCTGGTCATCCAGCGGATAGTTAATGATCAGCCCACTGACGCGTTGCGCGAGAAGATTGTGC
ACCGCCGCTTTACAGGCTTCGACGCCGCTTCGTTCTACCATCGACACCACCACGCTGGCACCCAGTTGAT
CGGCGCGAGATTTAATCGCCGCGACAATTTGCGACGGCGCGTGCAGGGCCAGACTGGAGGTGGCAACGCC
AATCAGCAACGACTGTTTGCCCGCCAGTTGTTGTGCCACGCGGTTGGGAATGTAATTCAGCTCCGCCATC
GCCGCTTCCACTTTTTCCCGCGTTTTCGCAGAAACGTGGCTGGCCTGGTTCACCACGCGGGAAACGGTCT
GATAAGAGACACCGGCATACTCTGCGACATCGTATAACGTTACTGGTTTCACATTCACCACCCTGAATTG
ACTCTCTTCCGGGCGCTATCATGCCATACCGCGAAAGGTTTTGCGCCATTCGATGGTGTCCGGGATCTCG
ACGCTCTCCCTTATGCGACTCCTGCATTAGGAAGCAGCCCAGTAGTAGGTTGAGGCCGTTGAGCACCGCC
GCCGCAAGGAATGGTGCATGCAAGGAGATGGCGCCCAACAGTCCCCCGGCCACGGGGCCTGCCACCATAC
CCACGCCGAAACAAGCGCTCATGAGCCCGAAGTGGCGAGCCCGATCTTCCCCATCGGTGATGTCGGCGAT
ATAGGCGCCAGCAACCGCACCTGTGGCGCCGGTGATGCCGGCCACGATGCGTCCGGCGTAGAGGATCGAG
ATCTCGATCCCGCGAAATTAATACGACTCACTATAGGGGAATTGTGAGCGGATAACAATTCCCCTCTAGA
AATAATTTTGTTTAACTTTAAGAAGGAGATATACCATGAAACATCACCATCACCATCACCCCATGGGTAT
GAGCTATCCAGGCT
