>Addgene plasmid #164496 | pETM10 with rat FL Annexin A11 | depositor partial sequence | sequence record 319477 | RT95
TCYAWWGGGGGCGATTGGGCCCTCTAGATGCATGCTCGAGCGGTCGCCAGTGTGATGGATATCTGCASAA
TTCRCCCTTATCCGGCCATGGGTATGAGCTATCCAGGCTATCCACCACCTGCTGGTGGCTACCCTCCAGG
TGCACCAGGTGGTGCTCCCTGGGGAGGTGCTAGCTACCCTCCTCCCAGCATGCCCCCTATCGGGCTGGAT
AACGTGGCCAACTATGCAGGGCAGTTCAACCAGGACTACCTCTCGGGCATGGCAGCCAACATGTCTGGAA
CATTCGGAGGAGCCAACGTGCCAAACATGTATCCTGGGGCTCCTGGAGGTGGCTATCCTCCAGTCCCTCC
TGGTGGCTTTGGGCAGCCCCCTCCTGCCCAGCAGCCTGTCCCTCCTTATGGAATGTATCCACCGCCAGGA
GGAAACCCACCTCCTGGGATGCCCTCATACCCAGCATACCCAGGGGCCCCGGTGCCAGGCCAGCCTATGC
CACCCCCTGGGCAGCAGCCCCCAGGAGCCTATCCTGGACAGCCTCCAATGACCTATCCTGGGCAGTCACC
AATGCCACCCCCTGGGCAGCAGCCAGTGCCAAGTTACCCAGGATACTCAGGATCCAGTACCATCACCCCG
GCTGTGCCTCCAGCTCAGTTTGGAAACAGAGGCACCATCACCGATGCTTCTGGATTTGACCCCTTGCGAG
ATGCTGAGGTCCTGCGGAAGGCTATGAAGGGCTTCGGAACGGATGAACAGGCCATTATCGACTGCCTAGG
GAGCCSGGTCCAACAAGCAGCGGCAGCAGATCCTGCTGTCCTTCAGACGGCCTATGGGCAAGGATCTGAT
CAAAGACCTAAAGTCAGAGCTGGTCAGGAAACTTCGAGAAGACTATCCTGGCCTGATKGAGACTCGGGTC
CTGCTTGATGTCTATGGAGAWAAAGGAAGCTWTCAAGGGGGGCTKGGTACTTGAATGAAAGCCYKGGCYG
KGAATTGGAG
