>Addgene plasmid #164496 | pETM10 with rat FL Annexin A11 | depositor partial sequence | sequence record 319478 | RT96
TGGAATTTGACCCCTTGCGARATGCTGAGGTCCTGCGAGCTATGGAGGGCTCGACGATGAACAGGTCATA
TCGACTGCCTAGGGAGCCGGTCCAACAAGCAGCGGCAGCAGATCCTGCTGTCCTTCAAGACGGCCTATGG
CAAGGATCTGATCAAAGACCTAAAGTCAGAGCTGTCAGGAAACTTCGAGAAGACTATCCTGGCCTGATGA
AGACCCCGGTCCTGTTTGATGTCTATGAGATAAAGGAAGCTATCAAGGGGGCTGGTACTGATGAAGCCTG
CCTGATTGAGATCCTGGCTTCCCGAAGTAACGAGCACATCCGGGAGCTAAACAGAGCCTACAAAACAGAG
TTCAAAAAGACTTTGGAGGAGGCCATTCGAAGTGACACATCAGGACACTTCCAGAGACTCCTCATCTCTC
TCTCTCAGGGAAACCGTGATGAAAGCACAAACGTGGACATGTCCCTTGTCCAGAGAGATGTCCAGGAGCT
GTACGCAGCTGGGGAGAACCGCCTGGGAACAGATGAATCCAAGTTCAACGCAATTCTGTGCTCCCGGAGC
CGGGCCCACCTCGTGGCAGTTTTCAACGAGTATCAGAGGATGACAGGCCGAGACATCGAGAAGAGCATCT
GCCGGGAGATGTCTGGGGACCTGGAGCAGGGCATGCTGGCTGTGGTGAAATGCCTCAAGAACACCCCTGC
CTTCTTTGCCGAAAGGCTCAACAAGGCTATGAGGGGAGCAGGAACAAAAGACCGGACCCTGATTCGCATC
ATGGTGTCTCGAAGCGAGCTTGACCTGCTGGATATCCGAGCAGAGTATAAGCGGATGTACGGCAAGTCAC
TGTACCACGATATCACGGGAGACACTTCTGGGGATTATCGGAAGATCCTGCTGAAGATCTGTGGTGGCAA
CGAMWGRGGTACCCCGGATAAGGGCGAATTCMAGCACACTGGCGGCCGTTACTAGTGGATCCGAGYTCGW
AMCAGA
